>Addgene plasmid #37537 | TagRFP-T-Rabenosyn-5 | depositor full sequence | sequence record 47378 | TagRFP-T-Rabenosyn-5 sequence 7047 bps
TAGTTATTAATAGTAATCAATTACGGGGTCATTAGTTCATAGCCCATATATGGAGTTCCGCGTTACATAA
CTTACGGTAAATGGCCCGCCTGGCTGACCGCCCAACGACCCCCGCCCATTGACGTCAATAATGACGTATG
TTCCCATAGTAACGCCAATAGGGACTTTCCATTGACGTCAATGGGTGGAGTATTTACGGTAAACTGCCCA
CTTGGCAGTACATCAAGTGTATCATATGCCAAGTACGCCCCCTATTGACGTCAATGACGGTAAATGGCCC
GCCTGGCATTATGCCCAGTACATGACCTTATGGGACTTTCCTACTTGGCAGTACATCTACGTATTAGTCA
TCGCTATTACCATGGTGATGCGGTTTTGGCAGTACATCAATGGGCGTGGATAGCGGTTTGACTCACGGGG
ATTTCCAAGTCTCCACCCCATTGACGTCAATGGGAGTTTGTTTTGGCACCAAAATCAACGGGACTTTCCA
AAATGTCGTAACAACTCCGCCCCATTGACGCAAATGGGCGGTAGGCGTGTACGGTGGGAGGTCTATATAA
GCAGAGCTGGTTTAGTGAACCGTCAGATCCGCTAGCGCTACCGGTCGCCACCATGGTGTCTAAGGGCGAA
GAGCTGATTAAGGAGAACATGCACATGAAGCTGTACATGGAGGGCACCGTGAACAACCACCACTTCAAGT
GCACATCCGAGGGCGAAGGCAAGCCCTACGAGGGCACCCAGACCATGAGAATCAAGGTGGTCGAGGGCGG
CCCTCTCCCCTTCGCCTTCGACATCCTGGCTACCAGCTTCATGTACGGCAGCAGAACCTTCATCAACCAC
ACCCAGGGCATCCCCGATTTCTTTAAGCAGTCCTTCCCTGAGGGCTTCACATGGGAGAGAGTCACCACAT
ACGAAGACGGGGGCGTGCTGACCGCTACCCAGGACACCAGCCTCCAGGACGGCTGCCTCATCTACAACGT
CAAGATCAGAGGGGTGAACTTCCCATCCAACGGCCCTGTGATGCAGAAGAAAACACTCGGCTGGGAGGCC
AACACCGAGATGCTGTACCCCGCTGACGGCGGCCTGGAAGGCAGAACCGACATGGCCCTGAAGCTCGTGG
GCGGGGGCCACCTGATCTGCAACTTCAAGACCACATACAGATCCAAGAAACCCGCTAAGAACCTCAAGAT
GCCCGGCGTCTACTATGTGGACCACAGACTGGAAAGAATCAAGGAGGCCGACAAAGAGACCTACGTCGAG
CAGCACGAGGTGGCTGTGGCCAGATACTGCGACCTCCCTAGCAAACTGGGGCACAAACTTAATGGCATGG
ACGAGCTGTACAAGACTCGAGCTCAAGCTTCCATGGCTTCTCTGGACGACCCAGGGGAAGTGAGGGAGGG
CTTCCTCTGCCCTCTGTGCCTGAAGGATCTGCAGTCTTTCTATCAGCTTCACTCACATTACGAGGAAGAA
CACTCAGGGGAAGACCGTGATGTCAAAGGGCAAATTAAAAGTCTTGTCCAGAAGGCTAAAAAAGCAAAGG
ACAGGTTGTTGAAACGAGAAGGGGATGATCGAGCAGAGTCAGGGACCCAAGGATATGAGTCTTTCAGCTA
TGGAGGGGTTGATCCTTACATGTGGGAACCCCAGGAGCTTGGTGCTGTGAGAAGCCATCTTTCCGACTTC
AAAAAACACCGAGCTGCTAGAATTGACCACTATGTTGTGGAAGTCAATAAACTAATAATCAGGTTAGAGA
AGCTCACTGCATTTGACAGAACAAATACTGAGTCTGCAAAGATTCGAGCAATAGAAAAGTCTGTGGTGCC
TTGGGTCAACGACCAGGATGTCCCTTTCTGTCCAGACTGTGGGAATAAGTTCAGCATCCGGAACCGCCGC
CACCACTGCCGCCTCTGCGGGTCTATTATGTGCAAGAAGTGTATGGAGCTCATCAGCCTTCCCTTGGCAA
ACAAGCTCACCAGTGCCAGCAAGGAGTCCCTGAGCACCCACACCAGCCCCAGCCAGTCACCCAACAGTGT
CCATGGCTCCCGCCGAGGCAGCATCAGCAGCATGAGCAGTGTCAGCTCGGTCCTGGATGAGAAGGACGAT
GACCGGATCCGCTGCTGTACACACTGCAAGGACACGCTGCTCAAGAGAGAGCAGCAGATTGATGAGAAGG
AGCACACACCTGACATCGTGAAGCTCTACGAGAAATTACGACTTTGCATGGAGAAAGTTGACCAGAAAGC
TCCAGAATACATCAGGATGGCAGCATCATTAAATGCTGGGGAGACAACCTACAGTCTGGAACATGCCAGT
GACCTTCGAGTGGAAGTGCAGAAAGTGTATGAGCTGATAGACGCTTTAAGTAAGAAGATCTTAACCTTGG
GCTTGAACCAGGACCCTCCACCACATCCAAGCAATTTGCGGCTGCAGAGAATGATCAGATACTCAGCTAC
ACTTTTTGTGCAGGAAAAGTTGCTTGGTTTGATGTCACTGCCAACCAAAGAACAGTTTGAGGAACTGAAA
AAGAAAAGGAAGGAGGAAATGGAGAGGAAGAGGGCCGTGGAGAGACAAGCTGCCCTGGAGTCCCAGCGAA
GGCTTGAGGAAAGGCAGAGTGGCCTGGCTTCTCGAGCGGCCAACGGGGAGGTGGCATCTCTCCGCAGGGG
CCCTGCCCCCTTGAGAAAGGCTGAGGGCTGGCTCCCACTGTCAGGAGGTCAGGGGCAGAGTGAGGACTCA
GACCCGCTCCTCCAGCAGATCCACAACATCACATCATTCATCAGGCAGGCCAAGGCCGCGGGCCGCATGG
ATGAAGTGCGCACTCTGCAGGAGAACCTGCGGCAGCTGCAGGACGAGTATGACCAGCAGCAGACAGAGAA
GGCCATCGAGCTGTCCCGGAGGCAGGCTGAGGAGGAGGACCTGCAGCGGGAACAGCTGCAGATGTTGCGT
GAACGGGAGTTGGAACGAGAAAGGGAGCAGTTTCGGGTGGCATCCCTGCACACACGGACTCGGTCCCTGG
ACTTCAGAGAAATCGGCCCTTTTCAGCTGGAGCCCAGCAGAGAGCCTCGCACCCACCTTGCTTATGCTTT
GGATCTAGGCTCTTCCCCAGTTCCAAGCAGCACAGCTCCCAAGACCCCTTCACTTAGCTCAACTCAACCC
ACCAGAGTGTGGTCTGGGCCCCCAGCCGTTGGCCAGGAGCGCTTACCCCAGAGCAGCATGCCACAGCAAC
ATGAGGGGCCCTCCTTAAACCCCTTTGATGAGGAAGACCTCTCCAGCCCCATGGAAGAGGCCACTACTGG
TCCTCCTGCTGCAGGGGTTTCCTTAGACCCTTCAGCCCGCATCCTGAAAGAGTACAATCCTTTCGAGGAA
GAGGACGAGGAGGAGGAAGCAGTGGCAGGGAATCCATTCATTCAGCCAGACAGCCCAGCTCCTAACCCCT
TCAGTGAGGAAGACGAACATCCCCAGCAGAGGCTCTCAAGCCCTCTGGTTCCTGGTAACCCCTTTGAGGA
ACCCACCTGTATCAACCCCTTTGAGATGGACAGTGACAGTGGGCCAGAGGCTGAGGAGCCCATAGAGGAA
GAGCTCCTCCTGCAGCAGATCGATAACATCAAGGCATACATCTTTGATGCCAAGCAGTGCGGCCGCCTGG
ATGAGGTAGAGGTGCTGACAGAGAATCTGCGGGAGCTGAAGCACACCCTGGCCAAGCAGAAGGGGGGCAC
TGACTGATCTAGATAACTGATCATAATCAGCCATACCACATTTGTAGAGGTTTTACTTGCTTTAAAAAAC
CTCCCACACCTCCCCCTGAACCTGAAACATAAAATGAATGCAATTGTTGTTGTTAACTTGTTTATTGCAG
CTTATAATGGTTACAAATAAAGCAATAGCATCACAAATTTCACAAATAAAGCATTTTTTTCACTGCATTC
TAGTTGTGGTTTGTCCAAACTCATCAATGTATCTTAACGCGTAAATTGTAAGCGTTAATATTTTGTTAAA
ATTCGCGTTAAATTTTTGTTAAATCAGCTCATTTTTTAACCAATAGGCCGAAATCGGCAAAATCCCTTAT
AAATCAAAAGAATAGACCGAGATAGGGT
[37 nt withheld, positions 4089-4125]
AAAGAACGTGGACTCCAACGTCAAAGG
[49 nt withheld, positions 4153-4201]
T
[91 nt withheld, positions 4203-4293]
G
[124 nt withheld, positions 4295-4418]
CAGGTGGCACTTTTCGGGGAAATGTGCGCGGAACCCCTATTTGTTTATTTTTCTAAATACATTCAAATAT
GTATCCGCTCATGAGACAATAACCCTGATAAATGCTTCAATAATATTGAAAAAGGAAGAGTCCTGAGGCG
GAAAGAACCAGCTGTGGAATGTGTGTCAGTTAGGGTGTGGAAAGTCCCCAGGCTCCCCAGCAGGCAGAAG
TATGCAAAGCATGCATCTCAATTAGTCAGCAACCAGGTGTGGAAAGTCCCCAGGCTCCCCAGCAGGCAGA
AGTATGCAAAGCATGCATCTCAATTAGTCAGCAACCATAGTCCCGCCCCTAACTCCGCCCATCCCGCCCC
TAACTCCGCCCAGTTCCGCCCATTCTCCGCCCCATGGCTGACTAATTTTTTTTATTTATGCAGAGGCCGA
GGCCGCCTCGGCCTCTGAGCTATTCCAGAAGTAGTGAGGAGGCTTTTTTGGAGGCCTAGGCTTTTGCAAA
GATCGATCAAGAGACAGGATGAGGATCGTTTCGCATGATTGAACAAGATGGATTGCACGCAGGTTCTCCG
GCCGCTTGGGTGGAGAGGCTATTCGGCTATGACTGGGCACAACAGACAATCGGCTGCTCTGATGCCGCCG
TGTTCCGGCTGTCAGCGCAGGGGCGCCCGGTTCTTTTTGTCAAGACCGACCTGTCCGGTGCCCTGAATGA
ACTGCAAGACGAGGCAGCGCGGCTATCGTGGCTGGCCACGACGGGCGTTCCTTGCGCAGCTGTGCTCGAC
GTTGTCACTGAAGCGGGAAGGGACTGGCTGCTATTGGGCGAAGTGCCGGGGCAGGATCTCCTGTCATCTC
ACCTTGCTCCTGCCGAGAAAGTATCCATCATGGCTGATGCAATGCGGCGGCTGCATACGCTTGATCCGGC
TACCTGCCCATTCGACCACCAAGCGAAACATCGCATCGAGCGAGCACGTACTCGGATGGAAGCCGGTCTT
GTCGATCAGGATGATCTGGACGAAGAGCATCAGGGGCTCGCGCCAGCCGAACTGTTCGCCAGGCTCAAGG
CGAGCATGCCCGACGGCGAGGATCTCGTCGTGACCCATGGCGATGCCTGCTTGCCGAATATCATGGTGGA
AAATGGCCGCTTTTCTGGATTCATCGACTGTGGCCGGCTGGGTGTGGCGGACCGCTATCAGGACATAGCG
TTGGCTACCCGTGATATTGCTGAAGAGCTTGGCGGCGAATGGGCTGACCGCTTCCTCGTGCTTTACGGTA
TCGCCGCTCCCGATTCGCAGCGCATCGCCTTCTATCGCCTTCTTGACGAGTTCTTCTGAGCGGGACTCTG
GGGTTCGAAATGACCGACCAAGCGACGCCCAACCTGCCATCACGAGATTTCGATTCCACCGCCGCCTTCT
ATGAAAGGTTGGGCTTCGGAATCGTTTTCCGGGACGCCGGCTGGATGATCCTCCAGCGCGGGGATCTCAT
GCTGGAGTTCTTCGCCCACCCTAGGGGGAGGCTAACTGAAACACGGAAGGAGACAATACCGGAAGGAACC
CGCGCTATGACGGCAATAAAAAGACAGAATAAAACGCACGGTGTTGGGTCGTTTGTTCATAAACGCGGGG
TTCGGTCCCAGGGCTGGCACTCTGTCGATACCCCACCGAGACCCCATTGGGGCCAATACGCCCGCGTTTC
TTCCTTTTCCCCACCCCACCCCCCAAGTTCGGGTGAAGGCCCAGGGCTCGCAGCCAACGTCGGGGCGGCA
GGCCCTGCCATAGCCTCAGGTTACTCATATATACTTTAGATTGATTTAAAACTTCATTTTTAATTTAAAA
GGATCTAGGTGAAGATCCTTTTTGATAATCTCATGACCAAAATCCCTTAACGTGAGTTTTCGTTCCACTG
AGCGTCAGACCCCGTAGAAAAGATCAAAGGATCTTCTTGAGATCCTTTTTTTCTGCGCGTAATCTGCTGC
TTGCAAACAAAAAAACCACCGCTACCAGCGGTGGTTTGTTTGCCGGATCAAGAGCTACCAACTCTTTTTC
CGAAGGTAACTGGCTTCAGCAGAGCGCAGATACCAAATACTGTCCTTCTAGTGTAGCCGTAGTTAGGCCA
CCACTTCAAGAACTCTGTAGCACCGCCTACATACCTCGCTCTGCTAATCCTGTTACCAGTGGCTGCTGCC
AGTGGCGATAAGTCGTGTCTTACCGGGTTGGACTCAAGACGATAGTTACCGGATAAGGCGCAGCGGTCGG
GCTGAACGGGGGGTTCGTGCACACAGCCCAGCTTGGAGCGAACGACCTACACCGAACTGAGATACCTACA
GCGTGAGCTATGAGAAAGCGCCACGCTTCCCGAAGGGAGAAAGGCGGACAGGTATCCGGTAAGCGGCAGG
GTCGGAACAGGAGAGCGCACGAGGGAGCTTCCAGGGGGAAACGCCTGGTATCTTTATAGTCCTGTCGGGT
TTCGCCACCTCTGACTTGAGCGTCGATTTTTGTGATGCTCGTCAGGGGGGCGGAGCCTATGGAAAAACGC
CAGCAACGCGGCCTTTTTACGGTTCCTGGCCTTTTGCTGGCCTTTTGCTCACATGTTCTTTCCTGCGTTA
TCCCCTGATTCTGTGGATAACCGTATTACCGCCATGCAT
Features (pLannotate 1.2.2; 14 found; start..end, strand, type, name):
     61..364     +  enhancer       CMV enhancer: human cytomegalovirus immediate early enhancer
    365..568     +  promoter       CMV promoter: human cytomegalovirus (CMV) immediate early promoter
    613..1344    +  CDS            TagRFP-T: TagRFP-T is a basic (constitutively fluorescent) red fluorescent protein published in 2008, derived from Entacmaea quadricolor. It has low acid sensitivity.
   1363..3714    +  CDS            RBSN: RBNS5_HUMAN - Also known as ZFYVE20 From Homo sapiens (Human).
   3728..3812    +  CDS            large T antigen (fragment): large T antigen from SV40 (simian virus 40)
   3835..3956    +  polyA_signal   SV40 poly(A) signal: SV40 polyadenylation signal
   3990..4418    -  rep_origin     f1 ori (sequence partly withheld): f1 bacteriophage origin of replication; arrow indicates direction of (+) strand synthesis
   4445..4549    +  promoter       AmpR promoter: bla
   4551..4908    +  promoter       SV40 promoter: SV40 enhancer and early promoter
   4943..5737    +  CDS            NeoR/KanR: aminoglycoside phosphotransferase from Tn5; aph(3')-II (or nptII); confers resistance to neomycin, kanamycin, and G418 (Geneticin®)
   5758..5910    +  CDS            ble (fragment): BLE_KLEPN - Experimental evidence at protein level: Swiss-Prot protein existence level 1. Binding protein with a strong affinity to the bleomycin family of antibiotics. Binds to CL990; an antimitotic-antibiotic compound. From Klebsiella pneumoniae.
   5969..6016    +  polyA_signal   HSV TK poly(A) signal: herpes simplex virus thymidine kinase polyadenylation signal (Cole and Stacy, 1985)
   6107..6123    -  polyA_signal   bGH poly(A) signal (fragment): bovine growth hormone polyadenylation signal
   6345..6933    +  rep_origin     ori: high-copy-number ColE1/pMB1/pBR322/pUC origin of replication
