[The description below was written by a language model from this plasmid's Addgene catalogue record and pLannotate feature annotations shown in this document.]
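Description:
TagRFP-T-Rabenosyn-5 is a mammalian expression plasmid of about 7 kb that produces human Rabenosyn-5 (RBSN, also known as ZFYVE20) fused at its N terminus to the red fluorescent protein TagRFP-T. It was made from the depositing lab's earlier GFP-Rabenosyn5 construct by swapping the GFP for TagRFP-T. The feature table shows the layout typical of this kind of fluorescent-protein fusion vector. The human cytomegalovirus immediate early enhancer and promoter drive a TagRFP-T coding sequence, followed after a short linker by the roughly 2.35 kb RBSN open reading frame (recorded as cloned between HindIII and XbaI) and terminated by an SV40 polyadenylation signal. The short "large T antigen" fragment annotated just upstream of that signal is most likely part of the SV40 terminator region rather than a functional element.

Propagation in E. coli relies on a high-copy ColE1/pUC-type origin, and an f1 origin is also present. A single Tn5 aminoglycoside phosphotransferase gene (NeoR/KanR) serves both hosts. A bacterial bla-type promoter gives kanamycin resistance in bacteria, while the adjacent SV40 enhancer/early promoter and an HSV TK poly(A) signal allow G418 selection of stably transfected mammalian cells. The small ble and bGH poly(A) fragments look like backbone remnants.

The associated publication concerns the role of Rabenosyn-5 in determining the fate of the transferrin receptor after clathrin-mediated endocytosis, so the construct is suited to fluorescence imaging of Rabenosyn-5 localisation in that pathway. The depositor notes minor sequence discrepancies that do not affect function. The XhoI site drawn at the 3′ end of TagRFP-T on the depositor's map is not actually present.
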