Addgene plasmid #37537: TagRFP-T-Rabenosyn-5
Depositing lab: Silvia Corvera. Depositing organization: University of Massachusetts, Worcester. Publication: Rabenosyn-5 defines the fate of the transferrin receptor following clathrin-mediated endocytosis. Navaroli DM, Bellve KD, Standley C, Lifshitz LM, Cardia J, Lambright D, Leonard D, Fogarty KE, Corvera S. Proc Natl Acad Sci U S A. 2012 Feb 21;109(8):E471-80. Epub 2012 Jan 30. 10.1073/pnas.1115495109 PubMed 22308388.
Backbone
  Vector backbone: GFP-Rabenosyn5
  Backbone manufacturer: Corvera Lab
  Backbone size w/o insert (bp): 4700
  Total vector size (bp): 7044
  Modifications to backbone: TagRFP-T from Roger Tsien was used to replace the GFP in the Corvera Lab GFP-Rabenosyn5.
  Vector type: Mammalian Expression
  Selectable markers: Neomycin (select with G418)
Growth in bacteria
  Bacterial resistance: Kanamycin, 50 μg/mL
  Growth temperature: 37°C
  Growth strain: DH5alpha
  Copy number: Unknown
Gene/Insert
  Gene/Insert name: Rabenosyn5
  Species: H. sapiens (human)
  Insert size (bp): 2354
  GenBank ID: 40034008
  Entrez Gene: RBSN (a.k.a. Rabenosyn-5, ZFYVE20)
  Promoter: CMV
  Tag / fusion protein: TagRFP-T (N terminal on backbone)
  Cloning method: Restriction Enzyme; 5′ cloning site HindIII (unknown if destroyed); 3′ cloning site XbaI (unknown if destroyed)
  Sequencing primers: 5′ CMV-F; 3′ SV40pA-R
Terms and licenses: Academic/Nonprofit Terms; Industry Terms: Not Available to Industry
Depositor comments: Designed and prepared by Deborah Leonard, Deanna Navaroli and Anil Chawla (Corvera Lab) There are a few sequence discrepancies between the full sequence and the Addgene QC sequence--these do not affect the function of the plasmid, but the XhoI site located at the 3' end of the TagRFP-T on the depositor's map is NOT present in the vector.
How to cite: TagRFP-T-Rabenosyn-5 was a gift from Silvia Corvera (Addgene plasmid # 37537 ; http://n2t.net/addgene:37537 ; RRID:Addgene_37537)
