>Addgene plasmid #37537 | TagRFP-T-Rabenosyn-5 | addgene partial sequence | sequence record 57687 | CMV-F 5'-CGCAAATGGGCGGTAGGCGTG-3'
TGAACCGTCAGATCCGCTAGCGCTACCGGTCGCCACCATGGTGTCTAAGGGCGAAGAGCTGATTAAGGAG
AACATGCACATGAAGCTGTACATGGAGGGCACCGTGAACAACCACCACTTCAAGTGCACATCCGAGGGCG
AAGGCAAGCCCTACGAGGGCACCCAGACCATGAGAATCAAGGTGGTCGAGGGCGGCCCTCTCCCCTTCGC
CTTCGACATCCTGGCTACCAGCTTCATGTACGGCAGCAGAACCTTCATCAACCACACCCAGGGCATCCCC
GATTTCTTTAAGCAGTCCTTCCCTGAGGGCTTCACATGGGAGAGAGTCACCACATACGAAGACGGGGGCG
TGCTGACCGCTACCCAGGACACCAGCCTCCAGGACGGCTGCCTCATCTACAACGTCAAGATCAGAGGGGT
GAACTTCCCATCCAACGGCCCTGTGATGCAGAAGAAAACACTCGGCTGGGAGGCCAACACCGAGATGCTG
TACCCCGCTGACGGCGGCCTGGAAGGCAGAACCGACATGGCCCTGAAGCTCGTGGGCGGGGGCCACCTGA
TCTGCAACTTCAAGACCACATACAGATCCAAGAAACCCGCTAAGAACCTCAAGATGCCCGGCGTCTACTA
TGTGGACCACAGACTGGAAAGAATCAAGGAGGCCGACAAAGAGACCTACGTCGAGCAGCACGAGGTGGCT
GTGGCCAGATACTGCGACCTCCCTAGCAAACTGGGGCACAAACTTAATGGCATGGACGAGCTGTACAAGT
CCGGACAAGCTTCCATGGCTTCTCTGGACGACCCAGGGGAAGTGAGGGAGGGCTTCCTCTGCCC
