>Addgene plasmid #37537 | TagRFP-T-Rabenosyn-5 | addgene partial sequence | sequence record 57689 | SV40pA-R 5'-GAAATTTGTGATGCTATTGC-3'
TTAACAACAACAATTGCATTCATTTTATGTTTCAGGTTCAGGGGGAGGTGTGGGAGGTTTTTTAAAGCAA
GTAAAACCTCTACAAATGTGGTATGGCTGATTATGATCAGTTATCTAGATCAGTCAGTGCCCCCCTTCTG
CTTGGCCAGGGTGTGCTTCAGCTCCCGCAGATTCTCTGTCAGCACCTCTACCTCATCCAGGCGGCCGCAC
TGCTTGGCATCAAAGATGTATGCCTTGATGTTATCGATCTGCTGCAGGAGGAGCTCTTCCTCTATGGGCT
CCTCAGCCTCTGGCCCACTGTCACTGTCCATCTCAAAGGGGTTGATACAGGTGGGTTCCTCAAAGGGGTT
ACCAGGAACCAGAGGGCTTGAGAGCCTCTGCTGGGGATGTTCGTCTTCCTCACTGAAGGGGTTAGGAGCT
GGGCTGTCTGGCTGAATGAATGGATTCCCTGCCACTGCTTCCTCCTCCTCGTCCTCTTCCTCGAAAGGAT
TGTACTCTTTCAGGATGCGGGCTGAAGGGTCTAAGGAAACCCCTGCAGCAGGAGGACCAGTAGTGGCCTC
TTCCATGGGGCTGGAGAGGTCTTCCTCATCAAAGGGGTTTAAGGAGGGCCCCTCATGTTGCTGTGGCATG
CTGCTCTGGGGTAAGCGCTCCTGGCCAACGGCTGGGGGCCCAGACCACACTCTGGTGGGTTGAGTTGAGC
TAAGTGAAGGGGTCTTGGGAGCTGTGCTGCTTGGAACTGGGGAAGAGCCTAGATCCAAAGCATAAGCAAG
GTGGGTGCG
